>Addgene plasmid #210915 | pFBOH-MHL_UTP4:1-686 | depositor full sequence | sequence record 411309 | Full Sequence
G
[124 nt withheld, positions 2-125]
C
[91 nt withheld, positions 127-217]
A
[49 nt withheld, positions 219-267]
CCTTTGACGTTGGAGTCCACGTTCTTT
[37 nt withheld, positions 295-331]
ACCCTATCTCGGTCTATTCTTTTGATTTATAAGGGATTTTGCCGATTTCGGCCTATTGGTTAAAAAATGA
GCTGATTTAACAAAAATTTAACGCGAATTTTAACAAAATATTAACGTTTACAATTTCAGGTGGCACTTTT
CGGGGAAATGTGCGCGGAACCCCTATTTGTTTATTTTTCTAAATACATTCAAATATGTATCCGCTCATGA
GACAATAACCCTGATAAATGCTTCAATAATATTGAAAAAGGAAGAGTATGAGTATTCAACATTTCCGTGT
CGCCCTTATTCCCTTTTTTGCGGCATTTTGCCTTCCTGTTTTTGCTCACCCAGAAACGCTGGTGAAAGTA
AAAGATGCTGAAGATCAGTTGGGTGCACGAGTGGGTTACATCGAACTGGATCTCAACAGCGGTAAGATCC
TTGAGAGTTTTCGCCCCGAAGAACGTTTTCCAATGATGAGCACTTTTAAAGTTCTGCTATGTGGCGCGGT
ATTATCCCGTATTGACGCCGGGCAAGAGCAACTCGGTCGCCGCATACACTATTCTCAGAATGACTTGGTT
GAGTACTCACCAGTCACAGAAAAGCATCTTACGGATGGCATGACAGTAAGAGAATTATGCAGTGCTGCCA
TAACCATGAGTGATAACACTGCGGCCAACTTACTTCTGACAACGATCGGAGGACCGAAGGAGCTAACCGC
TTTTTTGCACAACATGGGGGATCATGTAACTCGCCTTGATCGTTGGGAACCGGAGCTGAATGAAGCCATA
CCAAACGACGAGCGTGACACCACGATGCCTGTAGCAATGGCAACAACGTTGCGCAAACTATTAACTGGCG
AACTACTTACTCTAGCTTCCCGGCAACAATTAATAGACTGGATGGAGGCGGATAAAGTTGCAGGACCACT
TCTGCGCTCGGCCCTTCCGGCTGGCTGGTTTATTGCTGATAAATCTGGAGCCGGTGAGCGTGGGTCTCGC
GGTATCATTGCAGCACTGGGGCCAGATGGTAAGCCCTCCCGTATCGTAGTTATCTACACGACGGGGAGTC
AGGCAACTATGGATGAACGAAATAGACAGATCGCTGAGATAGGTGCCTCACTGATTAAGCATTGGTAACT
GTCAGACCAAGTTTACTCATATATACTTTAGATTGATTTAAAACTTCATTTTTAATTTAAAAGGATCTAG
GTGAAGATCCTTTTTGATAATCTCATGACCAAAATCCCTTAACGTGAGTTTTCGTTCCACTGAGCGTCAG
ACCCCGTAGAAAAGATCAAAGGATCTTCTTGAGATCCTTTTTTTCTGCGCGTAATCTGCTGCTTGCAAAC
AAAAAAACCACCGCTACCAGCGGTGGTTTGTTTGCCGGATCAAGAGCTACCAACTCTTTTTCCGAAGGTA
ACTGGCTTCAGCAGAGCGCAGATACCAAATACTGTCCTTCTAGTGTAGCCGTAGTTAGGCCACCACTTCA
AGAACTCTGTAGCACCGCCTACATACCTCGCTCTGCTAATCCTGTTACCAGTGGCTGCTGCCAGTGGCGA
TAAGTCGTGTCTTACCGGGTTGGACTCAAGACGATAGTTACCGGATAAGGCGCAGCGGTCGGGCTGAACG
GGGGGTTCGTGCACACAGCCCAGCTTGGAGCGAACGACCTACACCGAACTGAGATACCTACAGCGTGAGC
ATTGAGAAAGCGCCACGCTTCCCGAAGGGAGAAAGGCGGACAGGTATCCGGTAAGCGGCAGGGTCGGAAC
AGGAGAGCGCACGAGGGAGCTTCCAGGGGGAAACGCCTGGTATCTTTATAGTCCTGTCGGGTTTCGCCAC
CTCTGACTTGAGCGTCGATTTTTGTGATGCTCGTCAGGGGGGCGGAGCCTATGGAAAAACGCCAGCAACG
CGGCCTTTTTACGGTTCCTGGCCTTTTGCTGGCCTTTTGCTCACATGTTCTTTCCTGCGTTATCCCCTGA
TTCTGTGGATAACCGTATTACCGCCTTTGAGTGAGCTGATACCGCTCGCCGCAGCCGAACGACCGAGCGC
AGCGAGTCAGTGAGCGAGGAAGCGGAAGAGCGCCTGATGCGGTATTTTCTCCTTACGCATCTGTGCGGTA
TTTCACACCGCAGACCAGCCGCGTAACCTGGCAAAATCGGTTACGGTTGAGTAATAAATGGATGCCCTGC
GTAAGCGGGTGTGGGCGGACAATAAAGTCTTAAACTGAACAAAATAGATCTAAACTATGACAATAAAGTC
TTAAACTAGACAGAATAGTTGTAAACTGAAATCAGTCCAGTTATGCTGTGAAAAAGCATACTGGACTTTT
GTTATGGCTAAAGCAAACTCTTCATTTTCTGAAGTGCAAATTGCCCGTCGTATTAAAGAGGGGCGTGGCC
AAGGGCATGGTAAAGACTATATTCGCGGCGTTGTGACAATTTACCGAACAACTCCGCGGCCGGGAAGCCG
ATCTCGGCTTGAACGAATTGTTAGGTGGCGGTACTTGGGTCGATATCAAAGTGCATCACTTCTTCCCGTA
TGCCCAACTTTGTATAGAGAGCCACTGCGGGATCGTCACCGTAATCTGCTTGCACGTAGATCACATAAGC
ACCAAGCGCGTTGGCCTCATGCTTGAGCAGATTGATGAGCGCGGTGGCAATGCCCTGCCTCCGGTGCTCG
CCGGAGACTGCGAGATCATAGATATAGATCTCACTACGCGGCTGCTCAAACCTGGGCAGAACGTAAGCCG
CGAGAGCGCCAACAACCGCTTCTTGGTCGAAGGCAGCAAGCGCGATGAATGTCTTACTACGGAGCAAGTT
CCCGAGGTAATCGGAGTCCGGCTGATGTTGGGAGTAGGTGGCTACGTCTCCGAACTCACGACCGAAAAGA
TCAAGAGCAGCCCGCATGGATTTGACTTGGTCAGGGCCGAGCCTACATGTGCGAATGATGCCCATACTTG
AGCCACCTAACTTTGTTTTAGGGCGACTGCCCTGCTGCGTAACATCGTTGCTGCTGCGTAACATCGTTGC
TGCTCCATAACATCAAACATCGACCCACGGCGTAACGCGCTTGCTGCTTGGATGCCCGAGGCATAGACTG
TACAAAAAAACAGTCATAACAAGCCATGAAAACCGCCACTGCGCCGTTACCACCGCTGCGTTCGGTCAAG
GTTCTGGACCAGTTGCGTGAGCGCATACGCTACTTGCATTACAGTTTACGAACCGAACAGGCTTATGTCA
ACTGGGTTCGTGCCTTCATCCGTTTCCACGGTGTGCGTCACCCGGCAACCTTGGGCAGCAGCGAAGTCGA
GGCATTTCTGTCCTGGCTGGCGAACGAGCGCAAGGTTTCGGTCTCCACGCATCGTCAGGCATTGGCGGCC
TTGCTGTTCTTCTACGGCAAGGTGCTGTGCACGGATCTGCCCTGGCTTCAGGAGATCGGAAGACCTCGGC
CGTCGCGGCGCTTGCCGGTGGTGCTGACCCCGGATGAAGTGGTTCGCATCCTCGGTTTTCTGGAAGGCGA
GCATCGTTTGTTCGCCCAGGACTCTAGCTATAGTTCTAGTGGTTGGCTACGTATACTCCGGAATATTAAT
AGATCATGGAGATAATTAAAATGATAACCATCTCGCAAATAAATAAGTATTTTACTGTTTTCGTAACAGT
TTTGTAATAAAAAAACCTATAAATATTCCGGATTATTCATACCGTCCCACCATCGGGCGCGGATCTCGGT
CCGAAAACCATGCATCATCATCATCATCACAGCAGCGGCAGAGAAAACTTGTATTTCCAGGGCATGGGTG
AATTTAAGGTCCATCGAGTACGTTTCTTTAATTATGTTCCATCAGGAATCCGCTGTGTGGCTTACAATAA
CCAGTCAAACAGATTGGCTGTTTCACGAACAGATGGCACTGTGGAAATTTATAACTTGTCAGCAAACTAC
TTTCAGGAGAAATTTTTCCCAGGTCATGAGTCTCGGGCTACAGAAGCTTTGTGCTGGGCAGAAGGACAGC
GACTCTTTAGTGCTGGGCTCAATGGCGAGATTATGGAGTATGATTTACAGGCGTTAAACATCAAGTATGC
TATGGATGCCTTTGGAGGACCTATTTGGAGCATGGCTGCCAGCCCCAGTGGCTCTCAACTTTTGGTTGGT
TGTGAAGATGGATCTGTGAAACTATTTCAAATTACCCCAGACAAAATCCAGTTTGAAAGAAATTTTGATC
GGCAGAAAAGTCGCATCCTGAGTCTCAGCTGGCATCCCTCTGGTACCCACATTGCAGCTGGTTCCATAGA
CTACATTAGTGTGTTTGATGTCAAATCAGGCAGCGCTGTTCATAAGATGATTGTGGACAGGCAGTATATG
GGCGTGTCTAAGCGGAAGTGCATCGTGTGGGGTGTCGCCTTCTTGTCCGATGGCACTATCATAAGTGTGG
ACTCTGCTGGGAAGGTGCAGTTCTGGGACTCAGCCACTGGGACGCTTGTGAAGAGCCATCTCATCGCTAA
TGCTGACGTGCAGTCCATTGCTGTAGCTGACCAAGAAGACAGTTTCGTGGTGGGCACAGCCGAGGGAACA
GTCTTCCATTTTCAGCTGGTCCCTGTGACATCTAACAGCAGTGAGAAGCAGTGGGTGCGGACAAAACCGT
TCCAGCATCACACTCATGACGTGCGCACTGTGGCCCACAGCCCAACAGCGCTGATATCTGGAGGCACTGA
CACCCACTTAGTCTTTCGTCCTCTCATGGAGAAGGTGGAAGTAAAGAATTACGATGCCGCTCTCCGAAAA
ATCACCTTTCCCCACCGATGTCTCATCTCCTGTTCTAAAAAGAGGCAGCTTCTCCTCTTCCAGTTTGCTC
ATCACTTAGAACTTTGGCGACTGGGATCCACAGTTGCAACAGGCAAGAATGGGGATACTCTTCCACTCTC
TAAAAATGCAGATCATTTACTGCACCTAAAGACAAAGGGTCCTGAGAACATTATCTGTAGCTGTATCTCC
CCATGTGGAAGTTGGATAGCCTATTCTACAGTTTCTCGGTTTTTTCTCTATCGGCTGAATTATGAACATG
ACAACATAAGCCTCAAAAGGGTTTCCAAAATGCCAGCATTCCTTCGCTCTGCCCTTCAGATTTTGTTTTC
TGAAGATTCAACAAAGCTCTTTGTAGCATCAAATCAAGGAGCTCTGCATATTGTTCAGCTGTCAGGAGGA
AGCTTCAAGCACCTGCATGCTTTCCAGCCTCAGTCAGGAACAGTGGAGGCCATGTGTCTTTTGGCAGTCA
GTCCAGATGGGAATTGGCTAGCTGCATCAGGTACCAGTGCTGGAGTCCATGTCTACAACGTAAAACAGCT
AAAGCTTCACTGCACGGTGCCTGCTTACAATTTCCCAGTGACTGCTATGGCTATTGCCCCCAATACCAAC
AACCTTGTCATCGCTCATTCGGACCAGCAGGTATTTGAGTACAGCATCCCAGACAAACAGTATACAGATT
GGAGCCGGACTGTCCAGAAGCAGGGCTTTCACCACCTTTGGCTCCAAAGGGATACTCCTATCACACACAT
CAGTTTTCATCCCAAGAGACCGATGCACATCCTTCTCCATGATGCCTACATGTTCTGCATCATTGACAAG
TCATTGCCCCTTCCAAATGACAAAACCTTACTCTACAATCCATTTCCTCCCACGAATGAATCAGATGTCA
TCCGGAGGCGCACAGCTCATGCTTTTAAAATTTCTAAGATATATAAGCCTCTACTCTTCATGGATCTTTT
GGATGAAAGAACACTCGTGGCAGTAGAACGGCCTCTGGATGACATCATTGCTCAGCTCCCACCACCCATT
AAAAAGAAGAAATTTGGAACCTGATGACGAAGCTTGTCGAGAAGTACTAGAGGATCATAATCAGCCATAC
CACATTTGTAGAGGTTTTACTTGCTTTAAAAAACCTCCCACACCTCCCCCTGAACCTGAAACATAAAATG
AATGCAATTGTTGTTGTTAACTTGTTTATTGCAGCTTATAATGGTTACAAATAAAGCAATAGCATCACAA
ATTTCACAAATAAAGCATTTTTTTCACTGCATTCTAGTTGTGGTTTGTCCAAACTCATCAATGTATCTTA
TCATGTCTGGATCTGATCACTGATATCGCCTAGGAGATCCGAACCAGATAAGTGAAATCTAGTTCCAAAC
TATTTTGTCATTTTTAATTTTCGTATTAGCTTACGACGCTACACCCAGTTCCCATCTATTTTGTCACTCT
TCCCTAAATAATCCTTAAAAACTCCATTTCCACCCCTCCCAGTTCCCAACTATTTTGTCCGCCCACAGCG
GGGCATTTTTCTTCCTGTTATGTTTTTAATCAAACATCCTGCCAACTCCATGTGACAAACCGTCATCTTC
GGCTACTTTTTCTCTGTCACAGAATGAAAATTTTTCTGTCATCTCTTCGTTATTAATGTTTGTAATTGAC
TGAATATCAACGCTTATTTGCAGCCTGAATGGCGAATGG
Features (pLannotate 1.2.2; 16 found; start..end, strand, type, name):
      2..457     +  rep_origin     f1 ori (sequence partly withheld): f1 bacteriophage origin of replication; arrow indicates direction of (+) strand synthesis
    484..588     +  promoter       AmpR promoter: bla
    589..1449    +  CDS            AmpR: β-lactamase; bla; confers resistance to ampicillin, carbenicillin, and related antibiotics
   1620..2208    +  rep_origin     ori: high-copy-number ColE1/pMB1/pBR322/pUC origin of replication
   2394..2443    -  misc_feature   bom (fragment): basis of mobility region from pBR322
   2511..2735    -  mobile_element Tn7R: mini-Tn7 element (right end of the Tn7 transposon) Tn7
   2805..3335    -  CDS            aacC1: AACC1_PSEAI - Experimental evidence at protein level: Swiss-Prot protein existence level 1. Responsible for gentamicin resistance and has a limited substrate range. From Pseudomonas aeruginosa.
   3524..3552    -  promoter       Pc promoter: intI1 (promoter lies within the coding sequence); class 1 integron promoter
   3530..3877    -  CDS            YPR2_ECOLX (fragment): Protein predicted: Swiss-Prot protein existence level 4. From Escherichia coli.
   3904..3995    +  promoter       polyhedrin promoter: polh from Autographa californica; promoter for the baculovirus polyhedrin gene
   4052..4070    +  CDS            capTEV™ (fragment): composite tag for in vivo biotinylation, TEV protease cleavage, and 6xHis tagging
   4105..6162    +  CDS            UTP4: UTP4_HUMAN - Also known as CIRH1A, cPERP-E From Homo sapiens (Human).
   6194..6277    +  CDS            large T antigen (fragment): large T antigen from SV40 (simian virus 40)
   6300..6434    +  polyA_signal   SV40 poly(A) signal: SV40 polyadenylation signal
   6463..6628    -  mobile_element Tn7L: mini-Tn7 element (left end of the Tn7 transposon) Tn7
   6791..6807    +  CDS            lacZα (fragment): LacZα fragment of β-galactosidase; lacZ fragment
