>Addgene plasmid #210915 | pFBOH-MHL_UTP4:1-686 | addgene full sequence | sequence record 426153 | Addgene NGS Result
TGGAGTCCATGTCTACAACGTAAAACAGCTAAAGCTTCACTGCACGGTGCCTGCTTACAATTTCCCAGTG
ACTGCTATGGCTATTGCCCCCAATACCAACAACCTTGTCATCGCTCATTCGGACCAGCAGGTATTTGAGT
ACAGCATCCCAGACAAACAGTATACAGATTGGAGCCGGACTGTCCAGAAGCAGGGCTTTCACCACCTTTG
GCTCCAAAGGGATACTCCTATCACACACATCAGTTTTCATCCCAAGAGACCGATGCACATCCTTCTCCAT
GATGCCTACATGTTCTGCATCATTGACAAGTCATTGCCCCTTCCAAATGACAAAACCTTACTCTACAATC
CATTTCCTCCCACGAATGAATCAGATGTCATCCGGAGGCGCACAGCTCATGCTTTTAAAATTTCTAAGAT
ATATAAGCCTCTACTCTTCATGGATCTTTTGGATGAAAGAACACTCGTGGCAGTAGAACGGCCTCTGGAT
GACATCATTGCTCAGCTCCCACCACCCATTAAAAAGAAGAAATTTGGAACCTGATGACGAAGCTTGTCGA
GAAGTACTAGAGGATCATAATCAGCCATACCACATTTGTAGAGGTTTTACTTGCTTTAAAAAACCTCCCA
CACCTCCCCCTGAACCTGAAACATAAAATGAATGCAATTGTTGTTGTTAACTTGTTTATTGCAGCTTATA
ATGGTTACAAATAAAGCAATAGCATCACAAATTTCACAAATAAAGCATTTTTTTCACTGCATTCTAGTTG
TGGTTTGTCCAAACTCATCAATGTATCTTATCATGTCTGGATCTGATCACTGATATCGCCTAGGAGATCC
GAACCAGATAAGTGAAATCTAGTTCCAAACTATTTTGTCATTTTTAATTTTCGTATTAGCTTACGACGCT
ACACCCAGTTCCCATCTATTTTGTCACTCTTCCCTAAATAATCCTTAAAAACTCCATTTCCACCCCTCCC
AGTTCCCAACTATTTTGTCCGCCCACAGCGGGGCATTTTTCTTCCTGTTATGTTTTTAATCAAACATCCT
GCCAACTCCATGTGACAAACCGTCATCTTCGGCTACTTTTTCTCTGTCACAGAATGAAAATTTTTCTGTC
ATCTCTTCGTTATTAATGTTTGTAATTGACTGAATATCAACGCTTATTTGCAGCCTGAATGGCGAATGGG
[124 nt withheld, positions 1191-1314]
C
[91 nt withheld, positions 1316-1406]
A
[49 nt withheld, positions 1408-1456]
CCTTTGACGTTGGAGTCCACGTTCTT
[37 nt withheld, positions 1483-1519]
ACCCTATCTCGGTCTATTCTTTTGATTTATAAGGGATTTTGCCGATTTCGGCCTATTGGTTAAAAAATGA
GCTGATTTAACAAAAATTTAACGCGAATTTTAACAAAATATTAACGCTTACAATTTAGGTGGCACTTTTC
GGGGAAATGTGCGCGGAACCCCTATTTGTTTATTTTTCTAAATACATTCAAATATGTATCCGCTCATGAG
ACAATAACCCTGATAAATGCTTCAATAATATTGAAAAAGGAAGAGTATGAGTATTCAACATTTCCGTGTC
GCCCTTATTCCCTTTTTTGCGGCATTTTGCCTTCCTGTTTTTGCTCACCCAGAAACGCTGGTGAAAGTAA
AAGATGCTGAAGATCAGTTGGGTGCACGAGTGGGTTACATCGAACTGGATCTCAACAGCGGTAAGATCCT
TGAGAGTTTTCGCCCCGAAGAACGTTTTCCAATGATGAGCACTTTTAAAGTTCTGCTATGTGGCGCGGTA
TTATCCCGTATTGACGCCGGGCAAGAGCAACTCGGTCGCCGCATACACTATTCTCAGAATGACTTGGTTG
AGTACTCACCAGTCACAGAAAAGCATCTTACGGATGGCATGACAGTAAGAGAATTATGCAGTGCTGCCAT
AACCATGAGTGATAACACTGCGGCCAACTTACTTCTGACAACGATCGGAGGACCGAAGGAGCTAACCGCT
TTTTTGCACAACATGGGGGATCATGTAACTCGCCTTGATCGTTGGGAACCGGAGCTGAATGAAGCCATAC
CAAACGACGAGCGTGACACCACGATGCCTGTAGCAATGGCAACAACGTTGCGCAAACTATTAACTGGCGA
ACTACTTACTCTAGCTTCCCGGCAACAATTAATAGACTGGATGGAGGCGGATAAAGTTGCAGGACCACTT
CTGCGCTCGGCCCTTCCGGCTGGCTGGTTTATTGCTGATAAATCTGGAGCCGGTGAGCGTGGGTCTCGCG
GTATCATTGCAGCACTGGGGCCAGATGGTAAGCCCTCCCGTATCGTAGTTATCTACACGACGGGGAGTCA
GGCAACTATGGATGAACGAAATAGACAGATCGCTGAGATAGGTGCCTCACTGATTAAGCATTGGTAACTG
TCAGACCAAGTTTACTCATATATACTTTAGATTGATTTAAAACTTCATTTTTAATTTAAAAGGATCTAGG
TGAAGATCCTTTTTGATAATCTCATGACCAAAATCCCTTAACGTGAGTTTTCGTTCCACTGAGCGTCAGA
CCCCGTAGAAAAGATCAAAGGATCTTCTTGAGATCCTTTTTTTCTGCGCGTAATCTGCTGCTTGCAAACA
AAAAAACCACCGCTACCAGCGGTGGTTTGTTTGCCGGATCAAGAGCTACCAACTCTTTTTCCGAAGGTAA
CTGGCTTCAGCAGAGCGCAGATACCAAATACTGTTCTTCTAGTGTAGCCGTAGTTAGGCCACCACTTCAA
GAACTCTGTAGCACCGCCTACATACCTCGCTCTGCTAATCCTGTTACCAGTGGCTGCTGCCAGTGGCGAT
AAGTCGTGTCTTACCGGGTTGGACTCAAGACGATAGTTACCGGATAAGGCGCAGCGGTCGGGCTGAACGG
GGGGTTCGTGCACACAGCCCAGCTTGGAGCGAACGACCTACACCGAACTGAGATACCTACAGCGTGAGCT
ATGAGAAAGCGCCACGCTTCCCGAAGGGAGAAAGGCGGACAGGTATCCGGTAAGCGGCAGGGTCGGAACA
GGAGAGCGCACGAGGGAGCTTCCAGGGGGAAACGCCTGGTATCTTTATAGTCCTGTCGGGTTTCGCCACC
TCTGACTTGAGCGTCGATTTTTGTGATGCTCGTCAGGGGGGCGGAGCCTATGGAAAAACGCCAGCAACGC
GGCCTTTTTACGGTTCCTGGCCTTTTGCTGGCCTTTTGCTCACATGTTCTTTCCTGCGTTATCCCCTGAT
TCTGTGGATAACCGTATTACCGCCTTTGAGTGAGCTGATACCGCTCGCCGCAGCCGAACGACCGAGCGCA
GCGAGTCAGTGAGCGAGGAAGCGGAAGAGCGCCTGATGCGGTATTTTCTCCTTACGCATCTGTGCGGTAT
TTCACACCGCATAGACCAGCCGCGTAACCTGGCAAAATCGGTTACGGTTGAGTAATAAATGGATGCCCTG
CGTAAGCGGGTGTGGGCGGACAATAAAGTCTTAAACTGAACAAAATAGATCTAAACTATGACAATAAAGT
CTTAAACTAGACAGAATAGTTGTAAACTGAAATCAGTCCAGTTATGCTGTGAAAAAGCATACTGGACTTT
TGTTATGGCTAAAGCAAACTCTTCATTTTCTGAAGTGCAAATTGCCCGTCGTATTAAAGAGGGGCGTGGC
CAAGGGCATGGTAAAGACTATATTCGCGGCGTTGTGACAATTTACCGAACAACTCCGCGGCCGGGAAGCC
GATCTCGGCTTGAACGAATTGTTAGGTGGCGGTACTTGGGTCGATATCAAAGTGCATCACTTCTTCCCGT
ATGCCCAACTTTGTATAGAGAGCCACTGCGGGATCGTCACCGTAATCTGCTTGCACGTAGATCACATAAG
CACCAAGCGCGTTGGCCTCATGCTTGAGCAGATTGATGAGCGCGGTGGCAATGCCCTGCCTCCGGTGCTC
GCCGGAGACTGCGAGATCATAGATATAGATCTCACTACGCGGCTGCTCAAACTTGGGCAGAACGTAAGCC
GCGAGAGCGCCAACAACCGCTTCTTGGTCGAAGGCAGCAAGCGCGATGAATGTCTTACTACGGAGCAAGT
TCCCGAGGTAATCGGAGTCCGGCTGATGTTGGGAGTAGGTGGCTACGTCTCCGAACTCACGACCGAAAAG
ATCAAGAGCAGCCCGCATGGATTTGACTTGGTCAGGGCCGAGCCTACATGTGCGAATGATGCCCATACTT
GAGCCACCTAACTTTGTTTTAGGGCGACTGCCCTGCTGCGTAACATCGTTGCTGCTCCATAACATCAAAC
ATCGACCCACGGCGTAACGCGCTTGCTGCTTGGATGCCCGAGGCATAGACTGTACAAAAAAACAGTCATA
ACAAGCCATGAAAACCGCCACTGCGCCGTTACCACCGCTGCGTTCGGTCAAGGTTCTGGACCAGTTGCGT
GAGCGCATACGCTACTTGCATTACAGTTTACGAACCGAACAGGCTTATGTCAACTGGGTTCGTGCCTTCA
TCCGTTTCCACGGTGTGCGTCACCCGGCAACCTTGGGCAGCAGCGAAGTCGAGGCATTTCTGTCCTGGCT
GGCGAACGAGCGCAAGGTTTCGGTCTCCACGCATCGTCAGGCATTGGCGGCCTTGCTGTTCTTCTACGGC
AAGGTGCTGTGCACGGATCTGCCCTGGCTTCAGGAGATCGGAAGACCTCGGCCGTCGCGGCGCTTGCCGG
TGGTGCTGACCCCGGATGAAGTGGTTCGCATCCTCGGTTTTCTGGAAGGCGAGCATCGTTTGTTCGCCCA
GGACTCTAGCTATAGTTCTAGTGGTTGGCTACGTATACTCCGGAATATTAATAGATCATGGAGATAATTA
AAATGATAACCATCTCGCAAATAAATAAGTATTTTACTGTTTTCGTAACAGTTTTGTAATAAAAAAACCT
ATAAATATTCCGGATTATTCATACCGTCCCACCATCGGGCGCGGATCTCGGTCCGAAAACCATGCATCAT
CATCATCATCACAGCAGCGGCAGAGAAAACTTGTATTTCCAGGGCATGGGTGAATTTAAGGTCCATCGAG
TACGTTTCTTTAATTATGTTCCATCAGGAATCCGCTGTGTGGCTTACAATAACCAGTCAAACAGATTGGC
TGTTTCACGAACAGATGGCACTGTGGAAATTTATAACTTGTCAGCAAACTACTTTCAGGAGAAATTTTTC
CCAGGTCATGAGTCTCGGGCTACAGAAGCTTTGTGCTGGGCAGAAGGACAGCGACTCTTTAGTGCTGGGC
TCAATGGCGAGATTATGGAGTATGATTTACAGGCGTTAAACATCAAGTATGCTATGGATGCCTTTGGAGG
ACCTATTTGGAGCATGGCTGCCAGCCCCAGTGGCTCTCAACTTTTGGTTGGTTGTGAAGATGGATCTGTG
AAACTATTTCAAATTACCCCAGACAAAATCCAGTTTGAAAGAAATTTTGATCGGCAGAAAAGTCGCATCC
TGAGTCTCAGCTGGCATCCCTCTGGTACCCACATTGCAGCTGGTTCCATAGACTACATTAGTGTGTTTGA
TGTCAAATCAGGCAGCGCTGTTCATAAGATGATTGTGGACAGGCAGTATATGGGCGTGTCTAAGCGGAAG
TGCATCGTGTGGGGTGTCGCCTTCTTGTCCGATGGCACTATCATAAGTGTGGACTCTGCTGGGAAGGTGC
AGTTCTGGGACTCAGCCACTGGGACGCTTGTGAAGAGCCATCTCATCGCTAATGCTGACGTGCAGTCCAT
TGCTGTAGCTGACCAAGAAGACAGTTTCGTGGTGGGCACAGCCGAGGGAACAGTCTTCCATTTTCAGCTG
GTCCCTGTGACATCTAACAGCAGTGAGAAGCAGTGGGTGCGGACAAAACCGTTCCAGCATCACACTCATG
ACGTGCGCACTGTGGCCCACAGCCCAACAGCGCTGATATCTGGAGGCACTGACACCCACTTAGTCTTTCG
TCCTCTCATGGAGAAGGTGGAAGTAAAGAATTACGATGCCGCTCTCCGAAAAATCACCTTTCCCCACCGA
TGTCTCATCTCCTGTTCTAAAAAGAGGCAGCTTCTCCTCTTCCAGTTTGCTCATCACTTAGAACTTTGGC
GACTGGGATCCACAGTTGCAACAGGCAAGAATGGGGATACTCTTCCACTCTCTAAAAATGCAGATCATTT
ACTGCACCTAAAGACAAAGGGTCCTGAGAACATTATCTGTAGCTGTATCTCCCCATGTGGAAGTTGGATA
GCCTATTCTACAGTTTCTCGGTTTTTTCTCTATCGGCTGAATTATGAACATGACAACATAAGCCTCAAAA
GGGTTTCCAAAATGCCAGCATTCCTTCGCTCTGCCCTTCAGATTTTGTTTTCTGAAGATTCAACAAAGCT
CTTTGTAGCATCAAATCAAGGAGCTCTGCATATTGTTCAGCTGTCAGGAGGAAGCTTCAAGCACCTGCAT
GCTTTCCAGCCTCAGTCAGGAACAGTGGAGGCCATGTGTCTTTTGGCAGTCAGTCCAGATGGGAATTGGC
TAGCTGCATCAGGTACCAGTGC
Features (pLannotate 1.2.2; 16 found; start..end, strand, type, name):
    573..656     +  CDS            large T antigen (fragment): large T antigen from SV40 (simian virus 40)
    679..813     +  polyA_signal   SV40 poly(A) signal: SV40 polyadenylation signal
    842..1007    -  mobile_element Tn7L: mini-Tn7 element (left end of the Tn7 transposon) Tn7
   1170..1186    +  CDS            lacZα (fragment): LacZα fragment of β-galactosidase; lacZ fragment
   1191..1645    +  rep_origin     f1 ori (sequence partly withheld): f1 bacteriophage origin of replication; arrow indicates direction of (+) strand synthesis
   1671..1775    +  promoter       AmpR promoter: bla
   1776..2636    +  CDS            AmpR: β-lactamase; bla; confers resistance to ampicillin, carbenicillin, and related antibiotics
   2807..3395    +  rep_origin     ori: high-copy-number ColE1/pMB1/pBR322/pUC origin of replication
   3581..3632    -  misc_feature   bom (fragment): basis of mobility region from pBR322
   3700..3924    -  mobile_element Tn7R: mini-Tn7 element (right end of the Tn7 transposon) Tn7
   3991..4524    -  CDS            GmR: gentamycin acetyltransferase; aacC1; confers resistance to gentamycin
   4694..4722    -  promoter       Pc promoter: intI1 (promoter lies within the coding sequence); class 1 integron promoter
   4700..5047    -  CDS            YPR2_ECOLX (fragment): Protein predicted: Swiss-Prot protein existence level 4. From Escherichia coli.
   5074..5165    +  promoter       polyhedrin promoter: polh from Autographa californica; promoter for the baculovirus polyhedrin gene
   5222..5240    +  CDS            capTEV™ (fragment): composite tag for in vivo biotinylation, TEV protease cleavage, and 6xHis tagging
   5275..541     +  CDS            UTP4 (across the origin): UTP4_HUMAN - Also known as CIRH1A, cPERP-E From Homo sapiens (Human).
