[The description below was written by a language model from this plasmid's Addgene catalogue record and pLannotate feature annotations shown in this document.]
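Description:
pFBOH-MHL_UTP4:1-686 is a baculovirus transfer (donor) plasmid for producing full-length human UTP4 (also known as CIRH1A/cirhin; residues M1–R686, wild type, 2058 bp) in insect cells. The backbone, pFBOH-MHL, is a modified pFastBac1. In E. coli it replicates from a high-copy ColE1/pUC-type origin and is selected with ampicillin through the β-lactamase gene; an f1 phage origin is also present.

The expression cassette sits between the Tn7R and Tn7L ends of a mini-Tn7 element. Within these boundaries are a gentamicin acetyltransferase gene driven by the class 1 integron Pc promoter, the Autographa californica polyhedrin promoter, the tagged UTP4 open reading frame, and an SV40 polyadenylation signal. In the pFastBac-type system this arrangement allows the whole segment to be transposed into a baculovirus shuttle genome (bacmid) in E. coli, with gentamicin resistance marking the transposed cassette. The resulting recombinant baculovirus then expresses the protein from the very late, strong polyhedrin promoter in infected insect cells. UTP4 carries an N-terminal hexahistidine tag followed by a TEV protease recognition site, so the protein can be captured by metal-affinity chromatography and the tag removed afterwards. The short "capTEV" annotation upstream of the coding sequence corresponds to this tag region.

The insert was derived from a Mammalian Gene Collection clone and introduced by ligation-independent cloning at BseRI sites that were destroyed. The sequenced and depositor-supplied records (6,791 and 6,810 nt) show the same feature set in the same order. The associated study evaluated the ligandability of WD40 repeat proteins, consistent with use for recombinant protein production.
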