Addgene plasmid #210915: pFBOH-MHL_UTP4:1-686
Purpose: Insect expression of full-length human UTP4. N-terminal 6X His tag with TEV cleavage.
Depositing lab: Cheryl Arrowsmith. Depositing organization: University of Toronto. Publication: A Target Class Ligandability Evaluation of WD40 Repeat-Containing Proteins. Ackloo S, Li F, Szewczyk M, Seitova A, Loppnau P, Zeng H, Xu J, Ahmad S, Arnautova YA, Baghaie AJ, Beldar S, Bolotokova A, Centrella PA, Chau I, Clark MA, Cuozzo JW, Dehghani-Tafti S, Disch JS, Dong A, Dumas A, Feng JA, Ghiabi P, Gibson E, Gilmer J, Goldman B, Green SR, Guie MA, Guilinger JP, Harms N, Herasymenko O, Houliston S, Hutchinson A, Kearnes S, Keefe AD, Kimani SW, Kramer T, Kutera M, Kwak HA, Lento C, Li Y, Liu J, Loup J, Machado RAC, Mulhern CJ, Perveen S, Righetto GL, Riley P, Shrestha S, Sigel EA, Silva M, Sintchak MD, Slakman BL, Taylor RD, Thompson J, Torng W, Underkoffler C, von Rechenberg M, Walsh RT, Watson I, Wilson DJ, Wolf E, Yadav M, Yazdi AK, Zhang J, Zhang Y, Santhakumar V, Edwards AM, Barsyte-Lovejoy D, Schapira M, Brown PJ, Halabelian L, Arrowsmith CH. J Med Chem. 2025 Jan 23;68(2):1092-1112. doi: 10.1021/acs.jmedchem.4c02010. Epub 2024 Nov 4. PubMed 39495097.
Backbone
  Vector backbone: pFBOH-MHL
  Backbone manufacturer: pFASTBac1 Modified
  Vector type: Insect Expression
  Selectable markers: Gentamicin
Growth in bacteria
  Bacterial resistance: Ampicillin, 100 μg/mL
  Growth temperature: 37°C
  Growth strain: DH5alpha
  Copy number: High Copy
Gene/Insert
  Gene/Insert name: UTP4:M1-R686
  Species: H. sapiens (human)
  Insert size (bp): 2058
  Mutation: wild type
  Entrez Gene: CIRH1A (a.k.a. NAIC, CIRHIN, TEX292, FLJ14728, FLJ17146, KIAA1988)
  Promoter: Polyhedrin
  Tag / fusion protein: MHHHHHHSSGRENLYFQG (N terminal on insert)
  Cloning method: Ligation Independent Cloning
  Sequencing primers: 5′ tattccggattattcataccg; 3′ ctctacaaatgtggtatggc
Resource information
  A portion of this plasmid was derived from a plasmid made by: Mammalian Gene Collection (BC009348)
Terms and licenses: Academic/Nonprofit Terms; Industry Terms: Not Available to Industry
Depositor comments: 5' Cloning Site: BseRI (destroyed), 3' Cloning Site: BseRI (destroyed).
How to cite: pFBOH-MHL_UTP4:1-686 was a gift from Cheryl Arrowsmith (Addgene plasmid # 210915 ; http://n2t.net/addgene:210915 ; RRID:Addgene_210915)
