>Addgene plasmid #210915 | pFBOH-MHL_UTP4:1-686 | depositor partial sequence | sequence record 411310 | Insert sequence
ATGGGTGAATTTAAGGTCCATCGAGTACGTTTCTTTAATTATGTTCCATCAGGAATCCGCTGTGTGGCTT
ACAATAACCAGTCAAACAGATTGGCTGTTTCACGAACAGATGGCACTGTGGAAATTTATAACTTGTCAGC
AAACTACTTTCAGGAGAAATTTTTCCCAGGTCATGAGTCTCGGGCTACAGAAGCTTTGTGCTGGGCAGAA
GGACAGCGACTCTTTAGTGCTGGGCTCAATGGCGAGATTATGGAGTATGATTTACAGGCGTTAAACATCA
AGTATGCTATGGATGCCTTTGGAGGACCTATTTGGAGCATGGCTGCCAGCCCCAGTGGCTCTCAACTTTT
GGTTGGTTGTGAAGATGGATCTGTGAAACTATTTCAAATTACCCCAGACAAAATCCAGTTTGAAAGAAAT
TTTGATCGGCAGAAAAGTCGCATCCTGAGTCTCAGCTGGCATCCCTCTGGTACCCACATTGCAGCTGGTT
CCATAGACTACATTAGTGTGTTTGATGTCAAATCAGGCAGCGCTGTTCATAAGATGATTGTGGACAGGCA
GTATATGGGCGTGTCTAAGCGGAAGTGCATCGTGTGGGGTGTCGCCTTCTTGTCCGATGGCACTATCATA
AGTGTGGACTCTGCTGGGAAGGTGCAGTTCTGGGACTCAGCCACTGGGACGCTTGTGAAGAGCCATCTCA
TCGCTAATGCTGACGTGCAGTCCATTGCTGTAGCTGACCAAGAAGACAGTTTCGTGGTGGGCACAGCCGA
GGGAACAGTCTTCCATTTTCAGCTGGTCCCTGTGACATCTAACAGCAGTGAGAAGCAGTGGGTGCGGACA
AAACCGTTCCAGCATCACACTCATGACGTGCGCACTGTGGCCCACAGCCCAACAGCGCTGATATCTGGAG
GCACTGACACCCACTTAGTCTTTCGTCCTCTCATGGAGAAGGTGGAAGTAAAGAATTACGATGCCGCTCT
CCGAAAAATCACCTTTCCCCACCGATGTCTCATCTCCTGTTCTAAAAAGAGGCAGCTTCTCCTCTTCCAG
TTTGCTCATCACTTAGAACTTTGGCGACTGGGATCCACAGTTGCAACAGGCAAGAATGGGGATACTCTTC
CACTCTCTAAAAATGCAGATCATTTACTGCACCTAAAGACAAAGGGTCCTGAGAACATTATCTGTAGCTG
TATCTCCCCATGTGGAAGTTGGATAGCCTATTCTACAGTTTCTCGGTTTTTTCTCTATCGGCTGAATTAT
GAACATGACAACATAAGCCTCAAAAGGGTTTCCAAAATGCCAGCATTCCTTCGCTCTGCCCTTCAGATTT
TGTTTTCTGAAGATTCAACAAAGCTCTTTGTAGCATCAAATCAAGGAGCTCTGCATATTGTTCAGCTGTC
AGGAGGAAGCTTCAAGCACCTGCATGCTTTCCAGCCTCAGTCAGGAACAGTGGAGGCCATGTGTCTTTTG
GCAGTCAGTCCAGATGGGAATTGGCTAGCTGCATCAGGTACCAGTGCTGGAGTCCATGTCTACAACGTAA
AACAGCTAAAGCTTCACTGCACGGTGCCTGCTTACAATTTCCCAGTGACTGCTATGGCTATTGCCCCCAA
TACCAACAACCTTGTCATCGCTCATTCGGACCAGCAGGTATTTGAGTACAGCATCCCAGACAAACAGTAT
ACAGATTGGAGCCGGACTGTCCAGAAGCAGGGCTTTCACCACCTTTGGCTCCAAAGGGATACTCCTATCA
CACACATCAGTTTTCATCCCAAGAGACCGATGCACATCCTTCTCCATGATGCCTACATGTTCTGCATCAT
TGACAAGTCATTGCCCCTTCCAAATGACAAAACCTTACTCTACAATCCATTTCCTCCCACGAATGAATCA
GATGTCATCCGGAGGCGCACAGCTCATGCTTTTAAAATTTCTAAGATATATAAGCCTCTACTCTTCATGG
ATCTTTTGGATGAAAGAACACTCGTGGCAGTAGAACGGCCTCTGGATGACATCATTGCTCAGCTCCCACC
ACCCATTAAAAAGAAGAAATTTGGAACC
